>Addgene plasmid #119577 | pC0.032 | addgene full sequence | sequence record 234175 | Addgene NGS Result
GTGGCTCTTCAGTGGACGAAAGGGCCTCGTGATACGCCTATTTTTATAGGTTAATGTCATGATAATAATG
GTTTCTTAGACGTCAGGTGGCACTTTTCGGGGAAATGTGCGCGGAACCCCTATTTGTTTATTTTTCTAAA
TACATTCAAATATGTATCCGCTCATGAGACAATAACCCTGATAAATGCTTCAATAATATTGAAAAAGGAA
GAGTATGCGCTCACGCAACTGGTCCAGAACCTTGACCGAACGCAGCGGTGGTAACGGCGCAGTGGCGGTT
TTCATGGCTTGTTATGACTGTTTTTTTTTGGGGTACAGTCTATGCCTCGGGCATCCAAGCAGCAAGCGCG
TTACGCCGTGGGTCGATGTTTGATGTTATGGAGCAGCAACGATGTTACGCAGCAGGGCAGTCGCCCTAAA
ACAAAGTTAAACATCATGAGGGAAGCGGTGATCGCCGAAGTATCGACTCAACTATCAGAGGTAGTTGGCG
TCATCGAGCGCCATCTCGAACCGACGTTGCTGGCCGTACATTTGTACGGCTCCGCAGTGGATGGCGGCCT
GAAGCCACACAGCGATATTGATTTGCTGGTTACGGTGACCGTAAGGCTTGATGAAACAACGCGGCGAGCT
TTGATCAACGACCTTTTGGAAACTTCGGCTTCCCCTGGAGAGAGCGAGATTCTCCGCGCTGTAGAAGTCA
CCATTGTTGTGCACGACGACATCATTCCGTGGCGTTATCCAGCTAAGCGCGAACTGCAATTTGGAGAATG
GCAGCGCAATGACATTCTTGCAGGTATCTTCGAGCCAGCCACGATCGACATTGATCTGGCTATCTTGCTG
ACAAAAGCAAGAGAACATAGCGTTGCCTTGGTAGGTCCAGCGGCGGAGGAACTCTTTGATCCGGTTCCTG
AACAGGATCTATTTGAGGCGCTAAATGAAACCTTAACGCTATGGAACTCGCCGCCCGACTGGGCTGGCGA
TGAGCGAAATGTAGTGCTTACGTTGTCCCGCATTTGGTACAGCGCAGTAACCGGCAAAATCGCGCCGAAG
GATGTCGCTGCCGACTGGGCAATGGAGCGCCTGCCGGCCCAGTATCAGCCCGTCATACTTGAAGCTAGAC
AGGCTTATCTTGGACAAGAAGAAGATCGCTTGGCCTCGCGCGCAGATCAGTTGGAAGAATTTGTCCATTA
CGTAAAAGGCGAGATCACCAAGGTAGTCGGCAAATAACTGTCAGACCAAGTTTACTCATATATACTTTAG
ATTGATTTAAAACTTCATTTTTAATTTAAAAGGATCTAGGTGAAGATCCTTTTTGATAATCTCATGACCA
AAATCCCTTAACGTGAGTTTTCGTTCCACTGAGCGTCAGACCCCGTAGAAAAGATCAAAGGATCTTCTTG
AGATCCTTTTTTTCTGCGCGTAATCTGCTGCTTGCAAACAAAAAAACCACCGCTACCAGCGGTGGTTTGT
TTGCCGGATCAAGAGCTACCAACTCTTTTTCCGAAGGTAACTGGCTTCAGCAGAGCGCAGATACCAAATA
CTGTTCTTCTAGTGTAGCCGTAGTTAGGCCACCACTTCAAGAACTCTGTAGCACCGCCTACATACCTCGC
TCTGCTAATCCTGTTACCAGTGGCTGCTGCCAGTGGCGATAAGTCGTGTCTTACCGGGTTGGACTCAAGA
CGATAGTTACCGGATAAGGCGCAGCGGTCGGGCTGAACGGGGGGTTCGTGCACACAGCCCAGCTTGGAGC
GAACGACCTACACCGAACTGAGATACCTACAGCGTGAGCTATGAGAAAGCGCCACGCTTCCCGAAGGGAG
AAAGGCGGACAGGTATCCGGTAAGCGGCAGGGTCGGAACAGGAGAGCGCACGAGGGAGCTTCCAGGGGGA
AACGCCTGGTATCTTTATAGTCCTGTCGGGTTTCGCCACCTCTGACTTGAGCGTCGATTTTTGTGATGCT
CGTCAGGGGGGCGGAGCCTATGGAAAAACGCCAGCAACGCGGCCTTTTTACGGTTCCTGGCCTTTTGCTG
GCCTTTTGCTCACATGTTCTTTCCTGCGTTATCCCCTGATTCTGTGGATAACCGTATTACCGCCTTTGAG
TGAGCTGATACCGCTCGCCGCAGCCGAACGACCGAGCGCAGCGAGTCAGTGAGCGAGGAAGCGGAAGAGC
GCCCAATACGCAAACCGCCTCTCCCCGCGCGTTGGCCGATTCATTAATCACTCTGTGGTCTCAGGAGTTG
ACAGCTAGCTCAGTCCTAGGTACTGTGCTAGCTATTGTGAGCGGATAACAATTTCACACATACTAGAGAA
AGAGGAGAAATACTAAATGTGAGACCACGAA
Features (pLannotate 1.2.2; 8 found; start..end, strand, type, name):
    110..214     +  promoter       AmpR promoter: bla
    205..285     -  CDS            int (fragment): INT2_ECOLX - Protein inferred from homology: Swiss-Prot protein existence level 3. Putative integrase believed to be involved in the insertion of antibiotic resistance genes into plasmids and transposons. From Escherichia coli.
    373..429     +  CDS            GmR (fragment): gentamycin acetyltransferase; aacC1; confers resistance to gentamycin
    436..1224    +  CDS            aadA: S3AD_ECOLX - Experimental evidence at protein level: Swiss-Prot protein existence level 1. Mediates bacterial resistance to the antibiotics streptomycin and spectinomycin. From Escherichia coli.
   1398..1986    +  rep_origin     ori: high-copy-number ColE1/pMB1/pBR322/pUC origin of replication
   2169..2218    +  CDS            lacI (fragment): lac repressor; lacI; The lac repressor binds to the lac operator to inhibit transcription in E. coli. This inhibition can be relieved by adding lactose or isopropyl-β-D-thiogalactopyranoside (IPTG).
   2238..2262    +  promoter       J23119(SpeI) promoter (fragment): bacterial promoter (Registry of Standard Biological Parts BBa J23119) modified to end with an SpeI site
   2275..2291    +  protein_bind   lac operator: The lac repressor binds to the lac operator to inhibit transcription in E. coli. This inhibition can be relieved by adding lactose or isopropyl-β-D-thiogalactopyranoside (IPTG). lac repressor encoded by lacI
