[The description below was written by a language model from this plasmid's Addgene catalogue record and pLannotate feature annotations shown in this document.]
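Description:
pC0.032 is a Level 0 promoter part from the CyanoGate modular cloning suite, a Golden Gate toolkit that extends the plant MoClo syntax to engineering cyanobacteria. It is built in the pICH41295 acceptor backbone and is a small plasmid of about 2.3 kb. It is maintained in E. coli at high copy through a ColE1/pUC-type origin. Selection is with spectinomycin, conferred by an aadA aminoglycoside adenylyltransferase gene. The short integrase and gentamicin acetyltransferase fragments annotated upstream of aadA, along with a bla-type promoter, appear to be remnants of the integron-derived resistance cassette rather than functional genes.

The payload is an 88 bp synthetic insert named J23102MH. The name suggests a derivative of the Anderson-series constitutive promoter J23102, and the annotation software accordingly detects a partial match to the related J23119 consensus promoter. A lac operator is annotated just downstream of this match, and a short lacI-like fragment lies just upstream. The record does not explain the "MH" suffix or say whether the operator is meant to confer repressor control, and no complete lacI gene is present on the plasmid. The insert was cloned with BpiI, and both sites were destroyed in the process, as is usual for MoClo Level 0 domestication.

In that system, a finished part is normally released with a second type IIS enzyme, carrying standard overhangs that set its position. It can then be assembled with ribosome binding site, coding sequence and terminator parts into Level 1 transcription units. The plasmid therefore serves as a storage and donor vector for a defined promoter, used to build and tune expression cassettes for cyanobacterial hosts.
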