Addgene plasmid #119577: pC0.032
Purpose: Level 0 part. Promoter
Depositing lab: Alistair McCormick. Depositing organization: University of Edinburgh. Publication: CyanoGate: A Modular Cloning Suite for Engineering Cyanobacteria Based on the Plant MoClo Syntax. Vasudevan R, Gale GAR, Schiavon AA, Puzorjov A, Malin J, Gillespie MD, Vavitsas K, Zulkower V, Wang B, Howe CJ, Lea-Smith DJ, McCormick AJ. Plant Physiol. 2019 May;180(1):39-55. doi: 10.1104/pp.18.01401. Epub 2019 Feb 28. PubMed 30819783.
Backbone
  Vector backbone: PICH41295
  Backbone size w/o insert (bp): 2247
  Vector type: Synthetic Biology
Growth in bacteria
  Bacterial resistance: Spectinomycin, 50 μg/mL
  Growth temperature: 37°C
  Growth strain: DH5alpha
  Copy number: High Copy
Gene/Insert
  Gene/Insert name: J23102MH
  Species: Synthetic
  Insert size (bp): 88
  Cloning method: Restriction Enzyme; 5′ cloning site BpiI (destroyed during cloning); 3′ cloning site BpiI (destroyed during cloning)
  Sequencing primers: 5′ ttgagtgagctgataccgct; 3′ GTCTCATGAGCGGATACATATTTGAATG
Terms and licenses: Academic/Nonprofit Terms; Industry Terms: Not Available to Industry
Depositor comments: Please visit https://www.biorxiv.org/content/10.1101/426700v1 for bioRxiv preprint.
How to cite: pC0.032 was a gift from Alistair McCormick (Addgene plasmid # 119577 ; http://n2t.net/addgene:119577 ; RRID:Addgene_119577)
