>Addgene plasmid #119577 | pC0.032 | depositor partial sequence | sequence record 226050 | J23102MH
TTGACAGCTAGCTCAGTCCTAGGTACTGTGCTAGCTATTGTGAGCGGATAACAATTTCACACATACTAGA
GAAAGAGGAGAAATACTA
